>Addgene plasmid #237243 | p0AmpAB-PXdADH | addgene full sequence | sequence record 472724 | Addgene NGS Result
AGAGACCGAGCGGTATCAGCTCACTCAAAGGCGGTAATACGGTTATCCACAGAATCAGGGGATAACGCAG
GAAAGAACATGTGAGCAAAAGGCCAGCAAAAGGCCAGGAACCGTAAAAAGGCCGCGTTGCTGGCGTTTTT
CCATAGGCTCCGCCCCCCTGACGAGCATCACAAAAATCGACGCTCAAGTCAGAGGTGGCGAAACCCGACA
GGACTATAAAGATACCAGGCGTTTCCCCCTGGAAGCTCCCTCGTGCGCTCTCCTGTTCCGACCCTGCCGC
TTACCGGATACCTGTCCGCCTTTCTCCCTTCGGGAAGCGTGGCGCTTTCTCATAGCTCACGCTGTAGGTA
TCTCAGTTCGGTGTAGGTCGTTCGCTCCAAGCTGGGCTGTGTGCACGAACCCCCCGTTCAGCCCGACCGC
TGCGCCTTATCCGGTAACTATCGTCTTGAGCCCAACCCGGTAAGACACGACTTATCGCCACTGGCAGCAG
CCACTGGTAACAGGATTAGCAGAGCGAGGTATGTAGGCGGTGCTACAGAGTTCTTGAAGTGGTGGCCTAA
CTACGGCTACACTAGAAGAACAGTATTTGGTATCTGCGCTCTGCTGAAGCCAGTTACCTTCGGAAAAAGA
GTTGGTAGCTCTTGATCCGGCAAACAAACCACCGCTGGTAGCGGTGGTTTTTTTGTTTGCAAGCAGCAGA
TTACGCGCAGAAAAAAAGGATCTCAAGAAGATCCTTTGATCTTTTCTACGGGGTCTGACGCTCAGTGGAA
CGAAAACTCACGTTAAGGGATTTTGGTCATGAGATTATCAAAAAGGATCTTCACCTAGATCCTTTTAAAT
TAAAAATGAAGTTTTAAATCAATCTAAAGTATATATGAGTAAACTTGGTCTGACAGTTACCAATGCTTAA
TCAGTGAGGCACCTATCTCAGCGATCTGTCTATTTCGTTCATCCATAGTTGCCTGGCTCCCCGTCGTGTA
GATAACTACGATACGGGAGGGCTTACCATCTGGCCCCAGTGCTGCAATGATACCGCGAGAGCCACGCTCA
CCGGCTCCAGATTTATCAGCAATAAACCAGCCAGCCGGAAGGGCCGAGCGCAGAAGTGGTCCTGCAACTT
TATCCGCCTCCATCCAGTCTATTAATTGTTGCCGGGAAGCTAGAGTAAGTAGTTCGCCAGTTAATAGTTT
GCGCAACGTTGTTGCCATTGCTACAGGCATCGTGGTGTCACGCTCGTCGTTTGGTATGGCTTCATTCAGC
TCCGGTTCCCAACGATCAAGGCGAGTTACATGATCCCCCATGTTGTGCAAAAAAGCGGTTAGCTCCTTCG
GTCCTCCGATCGTTGTCAGAAGTAAGTTGGCCGCAGTGTTATCACTCATGGTTATGGCAGCACTGCATAA
TTCTCTTACTGTCATGCCATCCGTAAGATGCTTTTCTGTGACTGGTGAGTACTCAACCAAGTCATTCTGA
GAATAGTGTATGCGGCGACCGAGTTGCTCTTGCCCGGCGTCAATACGGGATAATACCGCGCCACATAGCA
GAACTTTAAAAGTGCTCATCATTGGAAAACGTTCTTCGGGGCGAAAACTCTCAAGGATCTTACCGCTGTT
GAGATCCAGTTCGATGTAACCCACTCGTGCACCCAACTGATCTTCAGCATCTTTTACTTTCACCAGCGTT
TCTGGGTGAGCAAAAACAGGAAGGCAAAATGCCGCAAAAAAGGGAATAAGGGCGACACGGAAATGTTGAA
TACTCATACTCTTCCTTTTTCAATATTATTGAAGCATTTATCAGGGTTATTGTCTCATGAGCGGATACAT
ATTTGAATGTATTTAGAAAAATAAACAAATAGGGGTTCCGCGCACATTTCCCCGAAAAGTGCCACCTGAC
GTCTAAGAAACCATTATTATCATGACATTAACCTATAAAAATAGGCGTATCACGAGGCCCTTTCGTCTCG
CGCGTTTCGGTGATGACGGTGAAAACCTCTGACACATGCAGCTCCCGGAGACGGTCACAGCTTGTCTGTA
AGCGGATGCCGGGAGCAGACAAGCCCGTCAGGGCGCGTCAGCGGGTGTTGGCGGGTGTCGGGGCTGGCTT
AACTATGCGGCATCAGAGCAGATTGTACTGGGTCTCAGTGCGGTAAAGAAAAGAAAGTCGACCGTATAAG
AACGGAGGATCCAAGAGAAGGCGACATTCTGAAGCAACCAGACGAGGAGATAGATGACTATGGATTCACA
GAGTGATAGGGTCAACGAACTCGATTAGTCAGCTTGATAACGCGCAGTAGCCTTCACGCGCAGCAGCCAC
GTCATTTCGGCCCGGCGCAAACGGATGCCGAGTGTTTTTTTCCGGGCCGTTCGGAAGAGAGAGGAACAAC
GACGATGGCAGAGAAAACATCTTGGGATGGACAACTCTTGCTGTTCACGTCAGAGGCTGAGGACCAAGGG
CTGGGGATTGGGGTTTGAGATTGACTCTAGAGTGATAGTAATATCTGGAGATCAGAGCTGAGACTGATAA
GACTGATGCTAACGAGCTGACGCTGATAGATTACCGGTGCCGCTGAAACTGCTATCCGGACTAACGAGGT
GGAAGATGACGGAACTCTTTCTTCGCCGGCTGTTCCATCTTCTTCTTCGTCTTTCTCTCATTGCCTCGTT
TTTCTTCCCATCGAGGGGCTCCTCAGAAACGTCCGGTTTCCGACATCTTCTGTCAATCTTTGTTCCAGTC
TGTGGTAGGTGCTTGTGTGCTGATCCTTACGGCCTCTGTTCTTCCAGGGGTTTCCCGTGGGAAATTTGTC
CGGGAAGGAATCCGATTGATTCCTGACAATGTCCTTTCTTTCGAGCGATAGGCAGATGACTGGTTTATTT
AATGTTTCCCTTTTCCGTCTGCTCGCTCACGGAGGATCCAACGTTCTTTCTCTTCCTCCACTTCCGTATC
GTCCGGGGCAGATCGTCATCACAGAACGGAGACTGAAATGAACCATATAAAGCAGGTGGTGTCTCGATCT
CAATCTCACTTTCCTTTCTTTCCCTCACCATACAAACATCCCATCCTATCAAGCCTCAGCATCACTCCTA
GCTTACTCTCACAGAGATCCTATTCAACCAACCAACCAACAACACATCATCTGAACCCCACAAATG
Features (pLannotate 1.2.2; 5 found; start..end, strand, type, name):
    138..726     -  rep_origin     ori: high-copy-number ColE1/pMB1/pBR322/pUC origin of replication
    897..1757    -  CDS            AmpR: β-lactamase; bla; confers resistance to ampicillin, carbenicillin, and related antibiotics
   1758..1862    -  promoter       AmpR promoter: bla
   1957..1992    +  CDS            rop (fragment): Rop protein, which maintains plasmids at low copy number; rop
   2094..2130    +  misc_feature   bom (fragment): basis of mobility region from pBR322
