[The description below was written by a language model from this plasmid's Addgene catalogue record and pLannotate feature annotations shown in this document.]
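Description:
p0AmpAB-PXdADH is a small (about 3.1 kb) synthetic-biology part plasmid that stores the alcohol dehydrogenase (ADH) promoter of the carotenoid-producing red yeast Xanthophyllomyces dendrorhous in the p0AmpAB backbone. It is an E. coli storage and cloning vector rather than an expression construct. Replication relies on a high-copy ColE1/pMB1/pUC-type origin, and selection on the β-lactamase gene (AmpR) driven by its native bla promoter, which confers ampicillin resistance. The automated annotation also picks up short fragments of rop and of the pBR322 basis-of-mobility region. At a few dozen bases each, these are most likely non-functional remnants of the backbone's pBR322 ancestry, which fits with the plasmid being recorded as high copy.

The payload, PXdADH, was installed by Golden Gate cloning, so the plasmid appears to be a basic part in a modular Type IIS assembly scheme. In such a scheme the promoter would be excised and joined to coding sequences and terminators to build transcription units. The record does not name the restriction enzymes, overhangs or position in the assembly hierarchy. The feature table annotates only the bacterial backbone elements. The promoter itself is not called by the annotation tool and presumably lies in the roughly 1 kb unannotated stretch downstream of the backbone remnants, but its exact boundaries and length are not given. No yeast replication origin, yeast selection marker, reporter or coding sequence is annotated. The stated purpose is simply to carry this promoter, as part of a genetic toolkit for engineering gene expression in X. dendrorhous.
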