Addgene plasmid #237243: p0AmpAB-PXdADH
Purpose: Carries the X. dendrorhous ADH promoter
Depositing lab: Eric Young. Depositing organization: Worcester Polytechnic Institute. Publication: Omics-driven onboarding of the carotenoid producing red yeast Xanthophyllomyces dendrorhous CBS 6938. Tobin EE, Collins JH, Marsan CB, Nadeau GT, Mori K, Lipzen A, Mondo S, Grigoriev IV, Young EM. Appl Microbiol Biotechnol. 2024 Dec 28;108(1):547. doi: 10.1007/s00253-024-13379-w. PubMed 39731599.
Backbone
  Vector backbone: p0AmpAB
  Vector type: Synthetic Biology
Growth in bacteria
  Bacterial resistance: Ampicillin, 100 μg/mL
  Growth temperature: 37°C
  Growth strain: DH5alpha
  Copy number: High Copy
Gene/Insert
  Gene/Insert name: PXdADH
  Species: Xanthophyllomyces dendrorhous
  Cloning method: Golden Gate
Terms and licenses: Academic/Nonprofit Terms; Industry Terms: Not Available to Industry
How to cite: p0AmpAB-PXdADH was a gift from Eric Young (Addgene plasmid # 237243 ; http://n2t.net/addgene:237243 ; RRID:Addgene_237243)
